>Addgene plasmid #171941 | Hook1-EGFP | addgene full sequence | sequence record 337774 | Addgene NGS Result
TAGTTATTAATAGTAATCAATTACGGGGTCATTAGTTCATAGCCCATATATGGAGTTCCGCGTTACATAA
CTTACGGTAAATGGCCCGCCTGGCTGACCGCCCAACGACCCCCGCCCATTGACGTCAATAATGACGTATG
TTCCCATAGTAACGCCAATAGGGACTTTCCATTGACGTCAATGGGTGGAGTATTTACGGTAAACTGCCCA
CTTGGCAGTACATCAAGTGTATCATATGCCAAGTACGCCCCCTATTGACGTCAATGACGGTAAATGGCCC
GCCTGGCATTATGCCCAGTACATGACCTTATGGGACTTTCCTACTTGGCAGTACATCTACGTATTAGTCA
TCGCTATTACCATGGTGATGCGGTTTTGGCAGTACATCAATGGGCGTGGATAGCGGTTTGACTCACGGGG
ATTTCCAAGTCTCCACCCCATTGACGTCAATGGGAGTTTGTTTTGGCACCAAAATCAACGGGACTTTCCA
AAATGTCGTAACAACTCCGCCCCATTGACGCAAATGGGCGGTAGGCGTGTACGGTGGGAGGTCTATATAA
GCAGAGCTGGTTTAGTGAACCGTCAGATCCGCTAGCGCTACCGGACTCAGATCTCGAGCTCAAGCTTATG
GAGGAGACGCAGCCGCCGCCGCAGCCTAAGCTGCCCCTGTGCGACAGCCTCATGATCTGGCTGCAGACAT
TCAATACTGCCTCACCTTGTCAAGATGTCAAACAGCTGACTAGTGGAGTTGCCATGGCACAAGTTCTTCA
TCAAATTGATGCAGCTTGGTTTAACGAATCTTGGTTAAGCCGAATTAAAGAGGATGTTGGGGACAACTGG
AGAATAAAGGCCAGTAATGTAAAGAAGGTCCTTCAAGGAATTATGAGTTATTATCATGAGTTTTTGGGGC
AGCAGATTTCAGAAGCACTTATCCCTGATTTAAACCAAATAACCGAATGTTCAGATCCAGTGGAGCTTGG
GAGGTTGCTCCAGCTTATTTTAGGTTGTGCGATCAACTGTGAAAAGAAGCAAGAACATATTCAAAATATA
ATGACACTGGAAGAGTCTGTTCAACATGTGGTCATGACTGCTATTCAAGAGTTGATGAGTAAAGAAATAT
TGAGCTCTCCTCCAAATGATGCTGTTGGAGAATTGGAGCAACAGCTTAAAAGAGCCTTGGAAGAACTTCA
GGAAGCACTAGCAGAAAAAGAAGAGCTGAGGCAAAGATGTGAAGAATTGGATATGCAGGTGACTACACTT
CAAGATGAAAAGAATTCACTGGTTTCTGAAAATGAGATGATGAATGAAAAACTTGACCAGTTGGATGGCT
CTTTTGATGATCCAAACACAGTGGTTGCAAAAAAGTATTTTCATGCACAATTACAACTAGAACAATTACA
GGAAGAAAACTTCAGGCTTGAAGCTGCAAAAGATGATTACCGTGTTCACTGTGAAGAACTTGAAAAGCAG
CTAATCGAATTCCAGCATAGGAATGATGAATTGACTAGTCTTGCAGAAGAAACAAGAGCCCTGAAAGATG
AAATAGATGTTCTTAGGGCTACCTCTGATAAAGCAAATAAACTGGAGTCAACAGTTGAGATATATCGTCA
GAAGCTACAAGATCTGAATGACCTTCGCAAGCAGGTGAAAACTTTACAGGAAACCAACATGATGTATATG
CATAATACAGTCAGCTTAGAAGAAGAATTAAAAAAAGCAAATGCAGCACGTACACAATTAGAAACATACA
AAAGGCAGGTTCAAGATCTTCATGTTAAACTTTCCTCCGAATCCAAGAGGGCAGACACACTAGCGTTTGA
AATGAAGCGGCTTGAAGAAAAACATGAAGCTTTACTTAAGGAAAAAGAGAGACTAATTGAGCAGCGTGAT
ACTTTGAAAGAAACAAATGAAGAGCTTCGATGTTCACAAGTACAACAGGACCACCTAAACCAAACAGATG
CATCTGCTACAAAAAGTTATGAGAATCTTGCTGCTGAGATTATGCCAGTGGAATATAGGGAGGTGTTTAT
TCGACTGCAACATGAAAATAAGATGCTTCGCTTACAGCAAGAAGGCTCTGAGAATGAACGTATTGAGGAA
CTTCAGGAGCAGCTAGAACAGAAACACCGTAAAATGAATGAACTGGAAACTGAGCAGAGGCTGAGCAAAG
AGCGTATTAGAGAATTGCAGCAGCAGATTGAGGACCTCCAGAAATCTTTACAGGAACAAGGTTCCAAGTC
TGAAGGCGAAAGTTCCAGCAAATTAAAGCAGAAGTTGGAAGCTCATATGGAAAAACTCACAGAGGTCCAT
GAAGAATTACAGAAGAAACAAGAACTCATTGAAGATCTTCAGCCAGATATAAATCAAAATGTACAAAAGA
TCAATGAACTTGAAGCTGCTCTTCAGAAGAAAGATGAAGATATGAAAGCAATGGAGGAAAGATATAAAAT
GTACTTGGAGAAAGCCAGAAATGTAATAAAAACTTTGGATCCCAAGTTAAATCCAGCATCAGCTGAAATA
ATGCTACTAAGAAAGCAGTTGGCAGAGAAAGAGAGAAGAATTGAGATTCTGGAGAGTGAATGCAAAGTAG
CAAAATTCCGTGATTATGAAGAAAAACTCATTGTTTCTGCGTGGTATAATAAGAGTCTAGCATTCCAGAA
ACTGGGGATGGAATCTAGACTTGTGAGCGGCGGTGGTGCCTGCAGTGACACTGGTGCGTGCACTCCTGCG
CGGTCTTTCTTAGCGCAGCAACGGCACATCACCAACACCAGAAGAAATCTCTCTGTTAAAGTCCCTGCTA
CAACATCTGATAAGCTTCGAATTCTGCAGTCGACGGTACCGCGGGCCCGGGATCCACCGGTCGCCACCAT
GGTGAGCAAGGGCGAGGAGCTGTTCACCGGGGTGGTGCCCATCCTGGTCGAGCTGGACGGCGACGTAAAC
GGCCACAAGTTCAGCGTGTCCGGCGAGGGCGAGGGCGATGCCACCTACGGCAAGCTGACCCTGAAGTTCA
TCTGCACCACCGGCAAGCTGCCCGTGCCCTGGCCCACCCTCGTGACCACCCTGACCTACGGCGTGCAGTG
CTTCAGCCGCTACCCCGACCACATGAAGCAGCACGACTTCTTCAAGTCCGCCATGCCCGAAGGCTACGTC
CAGGAGCGCACCATCTTCTTCAAGGACGACGGCAACTACAAGACCCGCGCCGAGGTGAAGTTCGAGGGCG
ACACCCTGGTGAACCGCATCGAGCTGAAGGGCATCGACTTCAAGGAGGACGGCAACATCCTGGGGCACAA
GCTGGAGTACAACTACAACAGCCACAACGTCTATATCATGGCCGACAAGCAGAAGAACGGCATCAAGGTG
AACTTCAAGATCCGCCACAACATCGAGGACGGCAGCGTGCAGCTCGCCGACCACTACCAGCAGAACACCC
CCATCGGCGACGGCCCCGTGCTGCTGCCCGACAACCACTACCTGAGCACCCAGTCCGCCCTGAGCAAAGA
CCCCAACGAGAAGCGCGATCACATGGTCCTGCTGGAGTTCGTGACCGCCGCCGGGATCACTCTCGGCATG
GACGAGCTGTACAAGTAAAGCGGCCGCGACTCTAGATCATAATCAGCCATACCACATTTGTAGAGGTTTT
ACTTGCTTTAAAAAACCTCCCACACCTCCCCCTGAACCTGAAACATAAAATGAATGCAATTGTTGTTGTT
AACTTGTTTATTGCAGCTTATAATGGTTACAAATAAAGCAATAGCATCACAAATTTCACAAATAAAGCAT
TTTTTTCACTGCATTCTAGTTGTGGTTTGTCCAAACTCATCAATGTATCTTAAGGCGTAAATTGTAAGCG
TTAATATTTTGTTAAAATTCGCGTTAAATTTTTGTTAAATCAGCTCATTTTTTAACCAATAGGCCGAAAT
CGGCAAAATCCCTTATAAATCAAAAGAATAGACCGAGATAGGGT
[37 nt withheld, positions 3965-4001]
AAAGAACGTGGACTCCAACGTCAAAGG
[49 nt withheld, positions 4029-4077]
T
[91 nt withheld, positions 4079-4169]
G
[124 nt withheld, positions 4171-4294]
CAGGTGGCACTTTTCGGGGAAATGTGCGCGGAACCCCTATTTGTTTATTTTTCTAAATACATTCAAATAT
GTATCCGCTCATGAGACAATAACCCTGATAAATGCTTCAATAATATTGAAAAAGGAAGAGTCCTGAGGCG
GAAAGAACCAGCTGTGGAATGTGTGTCAGTTAGGGTGTGGAAAGTCCCCAGGCTCCCCAGCAGGCAGAAG
TATGCAAAGCATGCATCTCAATTAGTCAGCAACCAGGTGTGGAAAGTCCCCAGGCTCCCCAGCAGGCAGA
AGTATGCAAAGCATGCATCTCAATTAGTCAGCAACCATAGTCCCGCCCCTAACTCCGCCCATCCCGCCCC
TAACTCCGCCCAGTTCCGCCCATTCTCCGCCCCATGGCTGACTAATTTTTTTTATTTATGCAGAGGCCGA
GGCCGCCTCGGCCTCTGAGCTATTCCAGAAGTAGTGAGGAGGCTTTTTTGGAGGCCTAGGCTTTTGCAAA
GATCGATCAAGAGACAGGATGAGGATCGTTTCGCATGATTGAACAAGATGGATTGCACGCAGGTTCTCCG
GCCGCTTGGGTGGAGAGGCTATTCGGCTATGACTGGGCACAACAGACAATCGGCTGCTCTGATGCCGCCG
TGTTCCGGCTGTCAGCGCAGGGGCGCCCGGTTCTTTTTGTCAAGACCGACCTGTCCGGTGCCCTGAATGA
ACTGCAAGACGAGGCAGCGCGGCTATCGTGGCTGGCCACGACGGGCGTTCCTTGCGCAGCTGTGCTCGAC
GTTGTCACTGAAGCGGGAAGGGACTGGCTGCTATTGGGCGAAGTGCCGGGGCAGGATCTCCTGTCATCTC
ACCTTGCTCCTGCCGAGAAAGTATCCATCATGGCTGATGCAATGCGGCGGCTGCATACGCTTGATCCGGC
TACCTGCCCATTCGACCACCAAGCGAAACATCGCATCGAGCGAGCACGTACTCGGATGGAAGCCGGTCTT
GTCGATCAGGATGATCTGGACGAAGAGCATCAGGGGCTCGCGCCAGCCGAACTGTTCGCCAGGCTCAAGG
CGAGCATGCCCGACGGCGAGGATCTCGTCGTGACCCATGGCGATGCCTGCTTGCCGAATATCATGGTGGA
AAATGGCCGCTTTTCTGGATTCATCGACTGTGGCCGGCTGGGTGTGGCGGACCGCTATCAGGACATAGCG
TTGGCTACCCGTGATATTGCTGAAGAGCTTGGCGGCGAATGGGCTGACCGCTTCCTCGTGCTTTACGGTA
TCGCCGCTCCCGATTCGCAGCGCATCGCCTTCTATCGCCTTCTTGACGAGTTCTTCTGAGCGGGACTCTG
GGGTTCGAAATGACCGACCAAGCGACGCCCAACCTGCCATCACGAGATTTCGATTCCACCGCCGCCTTCT
ATGAAAGGTTGGGCTTCGGAATCGTTTTCCGGGACGCCGGCTGGATGATCCTCCAGCGCGGGGATCTCAT
GCTGGAGTTCTTCGCCCACCCTAGGGGGAGGCTAACTGAAACACGGAAGGAGACAATACCGGAAGGAACC
CGCGCTATGACGGCAATAAAAAGACAGAATAAAACGCACGGTGTTGGGTCGTTTGTTCATAAACGCGGGG
TTCGGTCCCAGGGCTGGCACTCTGTCGATACCCCACCGAGACCCCATTGGGGCCAATACGCCCGCGTTTC
TTCCTTTTCCCCACCCCACCCCCCAAGTTCGGGTGAAGGCCCAGGGCTCGCAGCCAACGTCGGGGCGGCA
GGCCCTGCCATAGCCTCAGGTTACTCATATATACTTTAGATTGATTTAAAACTTCATTTTTAATTTAAAA
GGATCTAGGTGAAGATCCTTTTTGATAATCTCATGACCAAAATCCCTTAACGTGAGTTTTCGTTCCACTG
AGCGTCAGACCCCGTAGAAAAGATCAAAGGATCTTCTTGAGATCCTTTTTTTCTGCGCGTAATCTGCTGC
TTGCAAACAAAAAAACCACCGCTACCAGCGGTGGTTTGTTTGCCGGATCAAGAGCTACCAACTCTTTTTC
CGAAGGTAACTGGCTTCAGCAGAGCGCAGATACCAAATACTGTTCTTCTAGTGTAGCCGTAGTTAGGCCA
CCACTTCAAGAACTCTGTAGCACCGCCTACATACCTCGCTCTGCTAATCCTGTTACCAGTGGCTGCTGCC
AGTGGCGATAAGTCGTGTCTTACCGGGTTGGACTCAAGACGATAGTTACCGGATAAGGCGCAGCGGTCGG
GCTGAACGGGGGGTTCGTGCACACAGCCCAGCTTGGAGCGAACGACCTACACCGAACTGAGATACCTACA
GCGTGAGCTATGAGAAAGCGCCACGCTTCCCGAAGGGAGAAAGGCGGACAGGTATCCGGTAAGCGGCAGG
GTCGGAACAGGAGAGCGCACGAGGGAGCTTCCAGGGGGAAACGCCTGGTATCTTTATAGTCCTGTCGGGT
TTCGCCACCTCTGACTTGAGCGTCGATTTTTGTGATGCTCGTCAGGGGGGCGGAGCCTATGGAAAAACGC
CAGCAACGCGGCCTTTTTACGGTTCCTGGCCTTTTGCTGGCCTTTTGCTCACATGTTCTTTCCTGCGTTA
TCCCCTGATTCTGTGGATAACCGTATTACCGCCATGCAT
Features (pLannotate 1.2.2; 16 found; start..end, strand, type, name):
     61..364     +  enhancer       CMV enhancer: human cytomegalovirus immediate early enhancer
    365..568     +  promoter       CMV promoter: human cytomegalovirus (CMV) immediate early promoter
    591..627     +  misc_feature   MCS (fragment): multiple cloning site
    628..2811    +  CDS            HOOK1: HOOK1_HUMAN - Experimental evidence at protein level: Swiss-Prot protein existence level 1. Component of the FTS/Hook/FHIP complex (FHF complex) (PubMed:18799622, PubMed:32073997). The FHF complex may function to promote vesicle trafficking and/or fusion via the homotypic vesicular protein sorting complex (the HOPS complex) (PubMed:18799622). FHF complex promotes the distribution of AP-4 complex to the perinuclear area of the cell (PubMed:32073997). Required for spermatid differentiation. Probably involved in the positioning of the microtubules of the manchette and the flagellum in relation to
   2812..2855    +  misc_feature   MCS (fragment): multiple cloning site
   2869..3588    +  CDS            EGFP: the original enhanced GFP (Yang et al., 1996) mammalian codon-optimized
   3605..3688    +  CDS            large T antigen (fragment): large T antigen from SV40 (simian virus 40)
   3711..3832    +  polyA_signal   SV40 poly(A) signal: SV40 polyadenylation signal
   3866..4294    -  rep_origin     f1 ori (sequence partly withheld): f1 bacteriophage origin of replication; arrow indicates direction of (+) strand synthesis
   4321..4425    +  promoter       AmpR promoter: bla
   4427..4784    +  promoter       SV40 promoter: SV40 enhancer and early promoter
   4819..5613    +  CDS            NeoR/KanR: aminoglycoside phosphotransferase from Tn5; aph(3')-II (or nptII); confers resistance to neomycin, kanamycin, and G418 (Geneticin®)
   5634..5786    +  CDS            ble (fragment): BLE_KLEPN - Experimental evidence at protein level: Swiss-Prot protein existence level 1. Binding protein with a strong affinity to the bleomycin family of antibiotics. Binds to CL990; an antimitotic-antibiotic compound. From Klebsiella pneumoniae.
   5845..5892    +  polyA_signal   HSV TK poly(A) signal: herpes simplex virus thymidine kinase polyadenylation signal (Cole and Stacy, 1985)
   5983..5999    -  polyA_signal   bGH poly(A) signal (fragment): bovine growth hormone polyadenylation signal
   6221..6809    +  rep_origin     ori: high-copy-number ColE1/pMB1/pBR322/pUC origin of replication
