[The description below was written by a language model from this plasmid's Addgene catalogue record and pLannotate feature annotations shown in this document.]
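Description:
Hook1-EGFP is a mammalian expression plasmid built on the pEGFP-N1 backbone that produces human HOOK1 fused at its C terminus to enhanced GFP. The full sequence record is about 6.9 kb. The HOOK1 coding sequence sits between remnants of the multiple cloning site, directly downstream of the human cytomegalovirus immediate early enhancer and promoter. It is followed, after a short linker derived from the cloning site, by the mammalian codon-optimized EGFP open reading frame. An SV40 polyadenylation signal terminates the transcript. The short "large T antigen" fragment annotated just before this signal is most likely part of the SV40 sequence carrying the poly(A) region rather than a functional element.

The plasmid replicates in E. coli from a high-copy ColE1/pUC-type origin and also carries an f1 phage origin, which allows single-stranded DNA production. A single NeoR/KanR (Tn5 aminoglycoside phosphotransferase) gene provides selection in both hosts. A bacterial bla-type promoter drives it for kanamycin resistance in bacteria, and the SV40 enhancer/early promoter drives it for G418 selection in mammalian cells, with an HSV TK poly(A) signal downstream. The small ble and bGH poly(A) fragments in the annotation appear to be backbone remnants or incidental matches.

HOOK1 is a component of the FTS/Hook/FHIP complex, which is implicated in vesicle trafficking. The fluorescent fusion lets its localization and dynamics be followed by microscopy in transfected cells. The associated publication concerns membrane tubulation, integrin trafficking and invasive cell migration, which suggests use as a live-cell trafficking marker, although the record states the purpose only as expression of Hook1 in mammalian cells.
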