Addgene plasmid #171941: Hook1-EGFP
Purpose: Expresses Hook1 in mammalian cells
Depositing lab: Cheng-han Yu. Depositing organization: University of Hong Kong. Publication: PI(3,4)P2-mediated membrane tubulation promotes integrin trafficking and invasive cell migration. Feng Z, Yu CH. Proc Natl Acad Sci U S A. 2021 May 11;118(19). pii: 2017645118. doi: 10.1073/pnas.2017645118. PubMed 33947811.
Backbone
  Vector backbone: pEGFP-N1
  Vector type: Mammalian Expression
  Selectable markers: Neomycin (select with G418)
Growth in bacteria
  Bacterial resistance: Kanamycin, 50 μg/mL
  Growth temperature: 37°C
  Growth strain: DH5alpha
  Copy number: Unknown
Gene/Insert
  Gene/Insert name: Hook1
  Species: H. sapiens (human)
  GenBank ID: BC011621
  Tag / fusion protein: EGFP (C terminal on backbone)
  Entrez Gene: HOOK1 (a.k.a. HK1)
Terms and licenses: Academic/Nonprofit Terms; Industry Terms: Not Available to Industry
How to cite: Hook1-EGFP was a gift from Cheng-han Yu (Addgene plasmid # 171941 ; http://n2t.net/addgene:171941 ; RRID:Addgene_171941)
